>Addgene plasmid #212112 | pcDNA5/FRT/TO GABARAP(G116A)-mTagBFP2 | addgene full sequence | sequence record 421652 | Addgene NGS Result
GACGGATCGGGAGATCTCCCGATCCCCTATGGTGCACTCTCAGTACAATCTGCTCTGATGCCGCATAGTT
AAGCCAGTATCTGCTCCCTGCTTGTGTGTTGGAGGTCGCTGAGTAGTGCGCGAGCAAAATTTAAGCTACA
ACAAGGCAAGGCTTGACCGACAATTGCATGAAGAATCTGCTTAGGGTTAGGCGTTTTGCGCTGCTTCGCG
ATGTACGGGCCAGATATACGCGTTGACATTGATTATTGACTAGTTATTAATAGTAATCAATTACGGGGTC
ATTAGTTCATAGCCCATATATGGAGTTCCGCGTTACATAACTTACGGTAAATGGCCCGCCTGGCTGACCG
CCCAACGACCCCCGCCCATTGACGTCAATAATGACGTATGTTCCCATAGTAACGCCAATAGGGACTTTCC
ATTGACGTCAATGGGTGGAGTATTTACGGTAAACTGCCCACTTGGCAGTACATCAAGTGTATCATATGCC
AAGTACGCCCCCTATTGACGTCAATGACGGTAAATGGCCCGCCTGGCATTATGCCCAGTACATGACCTTA
TGGGACTTTCCTACTTGGCAGTACATCTACGTATTAGTCATCGCTATTACCATGGTGATGCGGTTTTGGC
AGTACATCAATGGGCGTGGATAGCGGTTTGACTCACGGGGATTTCCAAGTCTCCACCCCATTGACGTCAA
TGGGAGTTTGTTTTGGCACCAAAATCAACGGGACTTTCCAAAATGTCGTAACAACTCCGCCCCATTGACG
CAAATGGGCGGTAGGCGTGTACGGTGGGAGGTCTATATAAGCAGAGCTCTCCCTATCAGTGATAGAGATC
TCCCTATCAGTGATAGAGATCGTCGACGAGCTCGTTTAGTGAACCGTCAGATCGCCTGGAGACGCCATCC
ACGCTGTTTTGACCTCCATAGAAGACACCGGGACCGATCCAGCCTCCGGACTCTAGCGTTTAAACGCAAC
CATGAAGTTCGTGTACAAAGAAGAGCATCCGTTCGAGAAGCGCCGCTCTGAGGGCGAGAAGATCCGAAAG
AAATACCCGGACCGGGTGCCGGTGATAGTAGAAAAGGCTCCCAAAGCTCGGATAGGAGACCTGGACAAAA
AGAAATACCTGGTGCCTTCTGATCTCACAGTTGGTCAGTTCTACTTCTTGATCCGGAAGCGAATTCATCT
CCGAGCTGAGGATGCCTTGTTTTTCTTTGTCAACAATGTCATTCCACCCACCAGTGCCACAATGGGTCAG
CTGTACCAGGAACACCATGAAGAAGACTTCTTTCTCTACATTGCCTACAGTGACGAAAGTGTCTACGCTC
TGTCCGGATCAGATGGATCCATGGTGTCTAAGGGCGAAGAGCTGATTAAGGAGAACATGCACATGAAGCT
GTACATGGAGGGCACCGTGGACAACCATCACTTCAAGTGCACATCCGAGGGCGAAGGCAAGCCCTACGAG
GGCACCCAGACCATGAGAATCAAGGTGGTCGAGGGCGGCCCTCTCCCCTTCGCCTTCGACATCCTGGCTA
CTAGCTTCCTCTACGGCAGCAAGACCTTCATCAACCACACCCAGGGCATCCCCGACTTCTTCAAGCAGTC
CTTCCCTGAGGGCTTCACATGGGAGAGAGTCACCACATACGAAGACGGGGGCGTGCTGACCGCTACCCAG
GACACCAGCCTCCAGGACGGCTGCCTCATCTACAACGTCAAGATCAGAGGGGTGAACTTCACATCCAACG
GCCCTGTGATGCAGAAGAAAACACTCGGCTGGGAGGCCTTCACCGAGACGCTGTACCCCGCTGACGGCGG
CCTGGAAGGCAGAAACGACATGGCCCTGAAGCTCGTGGGCGGGAGCCATCTGATCGCAAACGCCAAGACC
ACATATAGATCCAAGAAACCCGCTAAGAACCTCAAGATGCCTGGCGTCTACTATGTGGACTACAGACTGG
AAAGAATCAAGGAGGCCAACAACGAGACCTACGTCGAGCAGCACGAGGTGGCAGTGGCCAGATACTGCGA
CCTCCCTAGCAAACTGGGGCACAAGCTTAATTCCGGATAATAATAAAGATCTCGAGGGGCCCACTTAAAC
CCGCTGATCAGCCTCGACTGTGCCTTCTAGTTGCCAGCCATCTGTTGTTTGCCCCTCCCCCGTGCCTTCC
TTGACCCTGGAAGGTGCCACTCCCACTGTCCTTTCCTAATAAAATGAGGAAATTGCATCGCATTGTCTGA
GTAGGTGTCATTCTATTCTGGGGGGTGGGGTGGGGCAGGACAGCAAGGGGGAGGATTGGGAAGACAATAG
CAGGCATGCTGGGGATGCGGTGGGCTCTATGGCTTCTGAGGCGGAAAGAACCAGCTGGGGCTCTAGGGGG
TATCCCC
[124 nt withheld, positions 2388-2511]
C
[91 nt withheld, positions 2513-2603]
AGGGTGATGGTTCACGTACCTAGAAGTTCCTATTCCGAAGTTCCTATTCTCTAGAAAGTATAGGAACTTC
CTTGGCCAAAAAGCCTGAACTCACCGCGACGTCTGTCGAGAAGTTTCTGATCGAAAAGTTCGACAGCGTC
TCCGACCTGATGCAGCTCTCGGAGGGCGAAGAATCTCGTGCTTTCAGCTTCGATGTAGGAGGGCGTGGAT
ATGTCCTGCGGGTAAATAGCTGCGCCGATGGTTTCTACAAAGATCGTTATGTTTATCGGCACTTTGCATC
GGCCGCGCTCCCGATTCCGGAAGTGCTTGACATTGGGGAATTCAGCGAGAGCCTGACCTATTGCATCTCC
CGCCGTGCACAGGGTGTCACGTTGCAAGACCTGCCTGAAACCGAACTGCCCGCTGTTCTGCAGCCGGTCG
CGGAGGCCATGGATGCGATCGCTGCGGCCGATCTTAGCCAGACGAGCGGGTTCGGCCCATTCGGACCGCA
AGGAATCGGTCAATACACTACATGGCGTGATTTCATATGCGCGATTGCTGATCCCCATGTGTATCACTGG
CAAACTGTGATGGACGACACCGTCAGTGCGTCCGTCGCGCAGGCTCTCGATGAGCTGATGCTTTGGGCCG
AGGACTGCCCCGAAGTCCGGCACCTCGTGCACGCGGATTTCGGCTCCAACAATGTCCTGACGGACAATGG
CCGCATAACAGCGGTCATTGACTGGAGCGAGGCGATGTTCGGGGATTCCCAATACGAGGTCGCCAACATC
TTCTTCTGGAGGCCGTGGTTGGCTTGTATGGAGCAGCAGACGCGCTACTTCGAGCGGAGGCATCCGGAGC
TTGCAGGATCGCCGCGGCTCCGGGCGTATATGCTCCGCATTGGTCTTGACCAACTCTATCAGAGCTTGGT
TGACGGCAATTTCGATGATGCAGCTTGGGCGCAGGGTCGATGCGACGCAATCGTCCGATCCGGAGCCGGG
ACTGTCGGGCGTACACAAATCGCCCGCAGAAGCGCGGCCGTCTGGACCGATGGCTGTGTAGAAGTACTCG
CCGATAGTGGAAACCGACGCCCCAGCACTCGTCCGAGGGCAAAGGAATAGCACGTACTACGAGATTTCGA
TTCCACCGCCGCCTTCTATGAAAGGTTGGGCTTCGGAATCGTTTTCCGGGACGCCGGCTGGATGATCCTC
CAGCGCGGGGATCTCATGCTGGAGTTCTTCGCCCACCCCAACTTGTTTATTGCAGCTTATAATGGTTACA
AATAAAGCAATAGCATCACAAATTTCACAAATAAAGCATTTTTTTCACTGCATTCTAGTTGTGGTTTGTC
CAAACTCATCAATGTATCTTATCATGTCTGTATACCGTCGACCTCTAGCTAGAGCTTGGCGTAATCATGG
TCATAGCTGTTTCCTGTGTGAAATTGTTATCCGCTCACAATTCCACACAACATACGAGCCGGAAGCATAA
AGTGTAAAGCCTGGGGTGCCTAATGAGTGAGCTAACTCACATTAATTGCGTTGCGCTCACTGCCCGCTTT
CCAGTCGGGAAACCTGTCGTGCCAGCTGCATTAATGAATCGGCCAACGCGCGGGGAGAGGCGGTTTGCGT
ATTGGGCGCTCTTCCGCTTCCTCGCTCACTGACTCGCTGCGCTCGGTCGTTCGGCTGCGGCGAGCGGTAT
CAGCTCACTCAAAGGCGGTAATACGGTTATCCACAGAATCAGGGGATAACGCAGGAAAGAACATGTGAGC
AAAAGGCCAGCAAAAGGCCAGGAACCGTAAAAAGGCCGCGTTGCTGGCGTTTTTCCATAGGCTCCGCCCC
CCTGACGAGCATCACAAAAATCGACGCTCAAGTCAGAGGTGGCGAAACCCGACAGGACTATAAAGATACC
AGGCGTTTCCCCCTGGAAGCTCCCTCGTGCGCTCTCCTGTTCCGACCCTGCCGCTTACCGGATACCTGTC
CGCCTTTCTCCCTTCGGGAAGCGTGGCGCTTTCTCATAGCTCACGCTGTAGGTATCTCAGTTCGGTGTAG
GTCGTTCGCTCCAAGCTGGGCTGTGTGCACGAACCCCCCGTTCAGCCCGACCGCTGCGCCTTATCCGGTA
ACTATCGTCTTGAGTCCAACCCGGTAAGACACGACTTATCGCCACTGGCAGCAGCCACTGGTAACAGGAT
TAGCAGAGCGAGGTATGTAGGCGGTGCTACAGAGTTCTTGAAGTGGTGGCCTAACTACGGCTACACTAGA
AGAACAGTATTTGGTATCTGCGCTCTGCTGAAGCCAGTTACCTTCGGAAAAAGAGTTGGTAGCTCTTGAT
CCGGCAAACAAACCACCGCTGGTAGCGGTGGTTTTTTTGTTTGCAAGCAGCAGATTACGCGCAGAAAAAA
AGGATCTCAAGAAGATCCTTTGATCTTTTCTACGGGGTCTGACGCTCAGTGGAACGAAAACTCACGTTAA
GGGATTTTGGTCATGAGATTATCAAAAAGGATCTTCACCTAGATCCTTTTAAATTAAAAATGAAGTTTTA
AATCAATCTAAAGTATATATGAGTAAACTTGGTCTGACAGTTACCAATGCTTAATCAGTGAGGCACCTAT
CTCAGCGATCTGTCTATTTCGTTCATCCATAGTTGCCTGACTCCCCGTCGTGTAGATAACTACGATACGG
GAGGGCTTACCATCTGGCCCCAGTGCTGCAATGATACCGCGAGACCCACGCTCACCGGCTCCAGATTTAT
CAGCAATAAACCAGCCAGCCGGAGGGGCCGAGCGCAGAAGTGGTCCTGCAACTTTATCCGCCTCCATCCA
GTCTATTAATTGTTGCCGGGAAGCTAGAGTAAGTAGTTCGCCAGTTAATAGTTTGCGCAACGTTGTTGCC
ATTGCTACAGGCATCGTGGTGTCACGCTCGTCGTTTGGTATGGCTTCATTCAGCTCCGGTTCCCAACGAT
CAAGGCGAGTTACATGATCCCCCATGTTGTGCAAAAAAGCGGTTAGCTCCTTCGGTCCTCCGATCGTTGT
CAGAAGTAAGTTGGCCGCAGTGTTATCACTCATGGTTATGGCAGCACTGCATAATTCTCTTACTGTCATG
CCATCCGTAAGATGCTTTTCTGTGACTGGTGAGTACTCAACCAAGTCATTCTGAGAATAGTGTATGCGGC
GACCGAGTTGCTCTTGCCCGGCGTCAATACGGGATAATACCGCGCCACATAGCAGAACTTTAAAAGTGCT
CATCATTGGAAAACGTTCTTCGGGGCGAAAACTCTCAAGGATCTTACCGCTGTTGAGATCCAGTTCGATG
TAACCCACTCGTGCACCCAACTGATCTTCAGCATCTTTTACTTTCACCAGCGTTTCTGGGTGAGCAAAAA
CAGGAAGGCAAAATGCCGCAAAAAAGGGAATAAGGGCGACACGGAAATGTTGAATACTCATACTCTTCCT
TTTTCAATATTATTGAAGCATTTATCAGGGTTATTGTCTCATGAGCGGATACATATTTGAATGTATTTAG
AAAAATAAACAAATAGGGGTTCCGCGCACATTTCCCCGAAAAGTGCCACCTGACGTC
Features (pLannotate 1.2.2; 22 found; start..end, strand, type, name):
     28..80      -  misc_feature   bom (fragment): basis of mobility region from pBR322
    235..614     +  enhancer       CMV enhancer: human cytomegalovirus immediate early enhancer
    615..818     +  promoter       CMV promoter: human cytomegalovirus (CMV) immediate early promoter
    820..839     +  promoter       PLtetO-1 promoter (fragment): modified phage lambda PL promoter with tet operator sites (Lutz and Bujard, 1997)
    841..860     +  promoter       PLtetO-1 promoter (fragment): modified phage lambda PL promoter with tet operator sites (Lutz and Bujard, 1997)
    868..901     +  promoter       TRE3GV promoter (fragment): 3rd-generation Tet-responsive promoter that can be activated by binding of Tet-On® 3G, optimized for retroviral and lentiviral vectors
    982..1332    +  CDS            GABARAP: GBRAP_HUMAN - Also known as FLC3B. Experimental evidence at protein level: Swiss-Prot protein existence level 1. Ubiquitin-like modifier that plays a role in intracellular transport of GABA(A) receptors and its interaction with the cytoskeleton (PubMed:9892355). Involved in autophagy: while LC3s are involved in elongation of the phagophore membrane, the GABARAP/GATE-16 subfamily is essential for a later stage in autophagosome maturation (PubMed:15169837, PubMed:20562859, PubMed:22948227). Through its interaction with the reticulophagy receptor TEX264, participates in the remodeling of subdomai
   1351..2061    +  CDS            mTagBFP2: mTagBFP2 is a basic (constitutively fluorescent) blue fluorescent protein published in 2011, derived from Entacmaea quadricolor. It is reported to be a very rapidly-maturing monomer with very low acid sensitivity.
   2118..2342    +  polyA_signal   bGH poly(A) signal: bovine growth hormone polyadenylation signal
   2346..2367    +  promoter       SV40 promoter (fragment): SV40 enhancer and early promoter
   2388..2621    +  rep_origin     f1 ori (fragment) (sequence partly withheld): f1 bacteriophage origin of replication; arrow indicates direction of (+) strand synthesis
   2626..2673    +  protein_bind   FRT: FLP-mediated recombination occurs in the 8-bp core sequence TCTAGAAA (Turan and Bode, 2011). FLP recombinase from the Saccharomyces cerevisiae 2μ plasmid
   2681..3703    +  CDS            HygR: aminoglycoside phosphotransferase from E. coli; aph(4)-Ia; confers resistance to hygromycin
   3713..3838    +  CDS            ble (fragment): BLE_KLEPN - Experimental evidence at protein level: Swiss-Prot protein existence level 1. Binding protein with a strong affinity to the bleomycin family of antibiotics. Binds to CL990; an antimitotic-antibiotic compound. From Klebsiella pneumoniae.
   3833..3954    +  polyA_signal   SV40 poly(A) signal: SV40 polyadenylation signal
   4027..4043    -  protein_bind   lac operator: The lac repressor binds to the lac operator to inhibit transcription in E. coli. This inhibition can be relieved by adding lactose or isopropyl-β-D-thiogalactopyranoside (IPTG). lac repressor encoded by lacI
   4051..4081    -  promoter       lac promoter: promoter for the E. coli lac operon
   4096..4117    -  protein_bind   CAP binding site: CAP binding activates transcription in the presence of cAMP. E. coli catabolite activator protein
   4130..4222    -  CDS            lacI (fragment): lac repressor; lacI; The lac repressor binds to the lac operator to inhibit transcription in E. coli. This inhibition can be relieved by adding lactose or isopropyl-β-D-thiogalactopyranoside (IPTG).
   4405..4993    -  rep_origin     ori: high-copy-number ColE1/pMB1/pBR322/pUC origin of replication
   5164..6024    -  CDS            AmpR: β-lactamase; bla; confers resistance to ampicillin, carbenicillin, and related antibiotics
   6025..6129    -  promoter       AmpR promoter: bla
