[The description below was written by a language model from this plasmid's Addgene catalogue record and pLannotate feature annotations shown in this document.]
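Description:
pcDNA5/FRT/TO GABARAP(G116A)-mTagBFP2 is a 6.16 kb mammalian expression plasmid built on a modified pcDNA5/FRT/TO backbone in which most of the multiple cloning site was replaced by a short PmeI/PspOMI (ApaI) segment and a second PmeI site was removed. It is propagated in E. coli as a high-copy plasmid through a ColE1/pUC-type origin and selected with ampicillin via the β-lactamase gene. A fragment of the f1 origin and remnants of lac regulatory sequence are also annotated in the backbone.

The payload is human GABARAP fused at its C terminus to the monomeric blue fluorescent protein mTagBFP2 (derived from Entacmaea quadricolor), cloned between PmeI and ApaI. Transcription is driven by the CMV enhancer/promoter and terminated by the bGH polyadenylation signal. Two short tet-operator-like matches lie immediately downstream of the promoter, consistent with the "TO" design, in which expression is repressed in cells that supply Tet repressor and induced with tetracycline or doxycycline; in cells without the repressor the promoter is constitutive. The G116A substitution is recorded as making GABARAP lipidation deficient. It alters the C-terminal glycine normally exposed by processing and conjugated to membrane lipid, so the fusion should remain intact and unconjugated.

An FRT site sits directly upstream of a hygromycin resistance gene that has an SV40 poly(A) signal but no annotated promoter of its own. This arrangement lets Flp recombinase insert the plasmid at a genomic FRT site in a suitable host line, with hygromycin selection of isogenic stable integrants. The associated study concerns live-cell imaging of fluorescent GABARAP constructs and their association with microtubules.
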