Addgene plasmid #212112: pcDNA5/FRT/TO GABARAP(G116A)-mTagBFP2
Purpose: Expression of C-terminally tagged GABARAP(G116A) with mTagBFP2
Depositing lab: Dieter Willbold. Publication: Highlighting the hidden: monitoring the avidity-driven association of a fluorescent GABARAP tandem with microtubules in living cells. Uffing A, Gold L, Gensch T, Weiergraber OH, Hoffmann S, Willbold D. Autophagy Rep. 2024 May 16;3(1):2348899. doi: 10.1080/27694127.2024.2348899. eCollection 2024. PubMed 40395516.
Backbone
  Vector backbone: pcDNA5/FRT/TO
  Backbone manufacturer: Thermo Fisher
  Backbone size w/o insert (bp): 5049
  Total vector size (bp): 6160
  Modifications to backbone: Part of MCS removed (TTAAGCTTGGTACCGAGCTCGGATCCACTAGTCCAGTGTGGTGGAATTCTGCAGATATCCAGCACAGTGGCGGCCGCTCGAGTCTAGA), --> PmeI site followed by PspOMI site (TTTAAACGGGCCC), second PmeI site removed (gt --> ac) downstream of ApaI site
  Vector type: Mammalian Expression
  Selectable markers: Hygromycin
Growth in bacteria
  Bacterial resistance: Ampicillin, 100 μg/mL
  Growth temperature: 37°C
  Growth strain: DH5alpha
  Copy number: High Copy
Gene/Insert
  Gene/Insert name: GABARAP(G116A)-mTagBFP2
  Species: H. sapiens (human); Entacmaea quadricolor
  Insert size (bp): 1111
  Mutation: G116A (lipidation deficiency) of GABARAP
  Entrez Gene: GABARAP (a.k.a. ATG8A, GABARAP-a, MM46)
  Promoter: CMV
  Tag / fusion protein: mTagBFP2 (C terminal on insert)
  Cloning method: Restriction Enzyme; 5′ cloning site PmeI (not destroyed); 3′ cloning site ApaI (not destroyed)
  Sequencing primers: 5′ CMV-fw; 3′ BGH-rev
Terms and licenses: Academic/Nonprofit Terms; Industry Terms: Not Available to Industry
How to cite: pcDNA5/FRT/TO GABARAP(G116A)-mTagBFP2 was a gift from Dieter Willbold (Addgene plasmid # 212112 ; http://n2t.net/addgene:212112 ; RRID:Addgene_212112)
